Addgene plasmid #19066: pLenti PGK Hygro DEST (w530-1)
Purpose: (Empty Backbone) 3rd gen lentiviral Gateway destination vector, expression, PGK promoter, Hygro
Depositing lab: Eric Campeau & Paul Kaufman. Depositing organization: University of Massachusetts, Worcester. Publication: A versatile viral system for expression and depletion of proteins in mammalian cells. Campeau E, Ruhl VE, Rodier F, Smith CL, Rahmberg BL, Fuss JO, Campisi J, Yaswen P, Cooper PK, Kaufman PD.. PLoS One. 2009 Aug 6;4(8):e6529. 10.1371/journal.pone.0006529 PubMed 19657394.
Backbone
  Vector backbone: p156RRL-sinPPT-CMV-GFP-PRE/Nhe I
  Backbone size (bp): 10301
  Vector type: Mammalian Expression, Lentiviral
  Selectable markers: Hygromycin
Growth in bacteria
  Bacterial resistance: Chloramphenicol and Ampicillin, 25 & 100 μg/mL
  Growth temperature: 37°C
  Growth strain: ccdB Survival
  Growth instructions: Also resistant to Chloramphinecol. DB3.1 or ccDB survival, 37oC
  Copy number: High Copy
Gene/Insert
  Gene/Insert name: None
  Cloning method: Restriction Enzyme
  Sequencing primers: 5′ PGKforw
Terms and licenses: Academic/Nonprofit Terms; Industry Terms: Not Available to Industry
Depositor comments: There are several mismatches between Addgene's quality control sequence and depositor's reference sequence. The mismatches are in non-coding regions and do not affect the features.
How to cite: pLenti PGK Hygro DEST (w530-1) was a gift from Eric Campeau & Paul Kaufman (Addgene plasmid # 19066 ; http://n2t.net/addgene:19066 ; RRID:Addgene_19066)
