[The description below was written by a language model from this plasmid's Addgene catalogue record and pLannotate feature annotations shown in this document.]
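Description:
pLenti PGK Hygro DEST (w530-1) is an empty third-generation, self-inactivating lentiviral Gateway destination vector for mammalian expression, derived from the p156RRL-sinPPT-CMV-GFP-PRE backbone and about 10.3 kb in size. It replicates in E. coli from a high-copy ColE1/pUC-type origin and carries ampicillin resistance on the backbone, together with an f1 origin and an SV40 origin. Because the Gateway cassette contains the ccdB toxin gene and a chloramphenicol resistance gene, the unrecombined plasmid is also chloramphenicol resistant and has to be maintained in a ccdB-tolerant strain.

The viral genome is transcribed from a chimeric RSV promoter fused to a truncated HIV-1 5' LTR, which makes packaging Tat-independent. This is followed by the Ψ packaging signal with a partial gag sequence, the Rev response element and the cPPT/CTS. Downstream, a human PGK promoter sits in front of the attR1–CmR–ccdB–attR2 cassette. An LR recombination with an entry clone swaps this cassette for the gene of interest, placing it under PGK control, and loss of ccdB allows counter-selection of recombinants in standard strains. A WPRE after attR2 enhances transcript expression. A second promoter, annotated as mouse PGK, drives the hygromycin resistance gene so that transduced cells can be selected. The cassette ends at the 3' LTR (annotated as a truncated LTR) and an SV40 polyadenylation signal.

The vector is used to make lentiviral particles for stable, moderate-level expression of a chosen open reading frame in mammalian cells. The depositor notes a few mismatches between the sequenced and reference records in non-coding regions that do not affect the features.
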