Features (pLannotate 1.2.2; 35 found; start..end, strand, type, name):
    288..1313    +  CDS            HygR: aminoglycoside phosphotransferase from E. coli; aph(4)-Ia; confers resistance to hygromycin
   1331..1609    +  CDS            yokD (fragment): YOKD_BACSU - Experimental evidence at protein level: Swiss-Prot protein existence level 1. May contribute to antibiotic resistance. From Bacillus subtilis (strain 168).
   1617..1754    +  CDS            nef (fragment): NEF_HV1LA - Experimental evidence at protein level: Swiss-Prot protein existence level 1. Extracellular Nef protein targets CD4(+) T-lymphocytes for apoptosis by interacting with CXCR4 surface receptors. From Human immunodeficiency virus type 1 group M subtype B (isolate Lai) (HIV-1).
   1740..1920    +  LTR            5' LTR (truncated): truncated 5' long terminal repeat (LTR) from HIV-1
   1992..2113    +  polyA_signal   SV40 poly(A) signal: SV40 polyadenylation signal
   2153..2288    +  rep_origin     SV40 ori: SV40 origin of replication
   2309..2327    -  promoter       T7 promoter: promoter for bacteriophage T7 RNA polymerase
   2335..2490    +  CDS            lacZα (fragment): LacZα fragment of β-galactosidase; lacZ fragment
   2495..2923    +  rep_origin     f1 ori (sequence partly withheld): f1 bacteriophage origin of replication; arrow indicates direction of (+) strand synthesis
   2976..3080    +  promoter       AmpR promoter: bla
   3081..3941    +  CDS            AmpR: β-lactamase; bla; confers resistance to ampicillin, carbenicillin, and related antibiotics
   4112..4700    +  rep_origin     ori: high-copy-number ColE1/pMB1/pBR322/pUC origin of replication
   4883..4975    +  CDS            lacI (fragment): lac repressor; lacI; The lac repressor binds to the lac operator to inhibit transcription in E. coli. This inhibition can be relieved by adding lactose or isopropyl-β-D-thiogalactopyranoside (IPTG).
   4988..5009    +  protein_bind   CAP binding site: CAP binding activates transcription in the presence of cAMP. E. coli catabolite activator protein
   5024..5054    +  promoter       lac promoter: promoter for the E. coli lac operon
   5062..5078    +  protein_bind   lac operator: The lac repressor binds to the lac operator to inhibit transcription in E. coli. This inhibition can be relieved by adding lactose or isopropyl-β-D-thiogalactopyranoside (IPTG). lac repressor encoded by lacI
   5123..5141    +  promoter       T3 promoter: promoter for bacteriophage T3 RNA polymerase
   5169..5395    +  promoter       RSV promoter: Rous sarcoma virus enhancer/promoter
   5396..5576    +  LTR            5' LTR (truncated): truncated 5' long terminal repeat (LTR) from HIV-1
   5623..5748    +  misc_feature   HIV-1 Ψ: packaging signal of human immunodeficiency virus type 1
   5732..6095    +  CDS            HIV-1 gag (fragment): gag protein from human immunodeficiency virus 1; gag
   6241..6474    +  misc_feature   RRE: The Rev response element (RRE) of HIV-1 allows for Rev-dependent mRNA export from the nucleus to the cytoplasm.
   6851..6951    +  CDS            Rev (fragment): human immunodeficiency virus 1 (HIV-1) Rev protein; rev; enhances nuclear export of unspliced and incompletely spliced viral mRNAs
   6970..7087    +  misc_feature   cPPT/CTS: central polypurine tract and central termination sequence of HIV-1
   7107..7130    -  misc_feature   MCS (fragment): pBluescript multiple cloning site
   7133..7643    +  promoter       hPGK promoter: human phosphoglycerate kinase 1 promoter
   7698..7822    +  protein_bind   attR1: mutant version of attR; recombination site for the Gateway® LR reaction LR Clonase™
   7847..7877    +  promoter       lac UV5 promoter: E. coli lac promoter with an "up" mutation
   7901..7930    +  promoter       cat promoter (fragment): promoter of the E. coli cat gene encoding chloramphenicol acetyltransferase
   7931..8590    +  CDS            CmR: chloramphenicol acetyltransferase; cat; confers resistance to chloramphenicol
   8769..8927    +  CDS            ccdA (fragment): CCDA_ECO57 - Also known as H, letA. Experimental evidence at protein level: Swiss-Prot protein existence level 1. Antitoxin component of a type II toxin-antitoxin (TA) system which inhibits the post-segregational killing (PSK) of plasmid-free cells, also referred to as a plasmid addiction system. Binds to and blocks the activity of CcdB; will also remove bound CcdB protein from the CcdB-GyrA complex by forming a CcdA-CcdB complex, a process termed rejuvenation. Functions as a transcriptional corepressor for the ccdAB operon, repression also requires CcdB (By similarity). From Escherichia coli
   8932..9234    +  CDS            ccdB: CCDB_ECOLI - Also known as G, letB, letD. Experimental evidence at protein level: Swiss-Prot protein existence level 1. Toxic component of a type II toxin-antitoxin (TA) system, functioning in plasmid maintainence. Responsible for the post- segregational killing (PSK) of plasmid-free cells, also referred to as a plasmid addiction system. Half-life of over 2 hours. Cell killing by CcdB is accompanied by filamentation, defects in chromosome and plasmid segregation, defects in cell division, formation of anucleate cells, decreased DNA synthesis and plasmid loss. Interferes with the activity of DN
   9278..9402    -  protein_bind   attR2: mutant version of attR; recombination site for the Gateway® LR reaction LR Clonase™
   9433..10021   +  misc_feature   WPRE: woodchuck hepatitis virus posttranscriptional regulatory element
  10077..270     +  promoter       PGK promoter (across the origin): mouse phosphoglycerate kinase 1 promoter
>Addgene plasmid #19066 | pLenti PGK Hygro DEST (w530-1) | addgene full sequence | sequence record 313499 | Addgene NGS Result
GAAGTAGCACGTCTCACTAGTCTCGTGCAGATGGACAGCACCGCTGAGCAATGGAAGCGGGTAGGCCTTT
GGGGCAGCGGCCAATAGCAGCTTTGCTCCTTCGCTTTCTGGGCTCAGAGGCTGGGAAGGGGTGGGTCCGG
GGGCGGGCTCAGGGGCGGGCTCAGGGGCGGGGCGGGCGCCCGAAGGTCCTCCGGAGGCCCGGCATTCTGC
ACGCTTCAAAAGCGCACGTCTGCCGCGCTGTTCTCCTCTTCCTCATCTCCGGGCCTTTCGACCTGCATCC
CGCCACCATGAAAAAGCCTGAACTCACCGCGACGTCTGTCGAGAAGTTTCTGATCGAAAAGTTCGACAGC
GTCTCCGACCTGATGCAGCTCTCGGAGGGCGAAGAATCTCGTGCTTTCAGCTTCGATGTAGGAGGGCGTG
GATATGTCCTGCGGGTAAATAGCTGCGCCGATGGTTTCTACAAAGATCGTTATGTTTATCGGCACTTTGC
ATCGGCCGCGCTCCCGATTCCGGAAGTGCTTGACATTGGGGAATTCAGCGAGAGCCTGACCTATTGCATC
TCCCGCCGTGCACAGGGTGTCACGTTGCAAGACCTGCCTGAAACCGAACTGCCCGCTGTTCTGCAGCCGG
TCGCGGAGGCCATGGATGCGATCGCTGCGGCCGATCTTAGCCAGACGAGCGGGTTCGGCCCATTCGGACC
GCAAGGAATCGGTCAATACACTACATGGCGTGATTTCATATGCGCGATTGCTGATCCCCATGTGTATCAC
TGGCAAACTGTGATGGACGACACCGTCAGTGCGTCCGTCGCGCAGGCTCTCGATGAGCTGATGCTTTGGG
CCGAGGACTGCCCCGAAGTCCGGCACCTCGTGCACGCGGATTTCGGCTCCAACAATGTCCTGACGGACAA
TGGCCGCATAACAGCGGTCATTGACTGGAGCGAGGCGATGTTCGGGGATTCCCAATACGAGGTCGCCAAC
ATCTTCTTCTGGAGGCCGTGGTTGGCTTGTATGGAGCAGCAGACGCGCTACTTCGAGCGGAGGCATCCGG
AGCTTGCAGGATCGCCGCGGCTCCGGGCGTATATGCTCCGCATTGGTCTTGACCAACTCTATCAGAGCTT
GGTTGACGGCAATTTCGATGATGCAGCTTGGGCGCAGGGTCGATGCGACGCAATCGTCCGATCCGGAGCC
GGGACTGTCGGGCGTACACAAATCGCCCGCAGAAGCGCGGCCGTCTGGACCGATGGCTGTGTAGAAGTAC
TCGCCGATAGTGGAAACCGACGCCCCAGCACTCGTCCGAGGGCAAAGGAATAGAGTAGATGCCGACCGAA
CAAGAGCTGATTTCGAGAACGCCTCAGCCAGCAACTCGCGCGAGCCTAGCAAGGCAAATGCGAGAGAACG
GCCTTACGCTTGGTGGCACAGTTCTCGTCCACAGTTCGCTAAGCTCGCTCGGCTGGGTCGCGGGAGGGCC
GGTCGCAGTGATTCAGGCCCTTCTGGATTGTGTTGGTCCCCAGGGCACGATTGTCATGCCCACGCACTCG
GGTGATCTGACTGATCCCGCAGATTGGAGATCGCCGCCCGTGCCTGCCGATTGGGTGCAGATCCGTCGAG
GGCCCGGTACCTTTAAGACCAATGACTTACAAGGCAGCTGTAGATCTTAGCCACTTTTTAAAAGAAAAGG
GGGGACTGGAAGGGCTAGCTCACTCCCAACGAAGACAAGATCTGCTTTTTGCTTGTACTGGGTCTCTCTG
GTTAGACCAGATCTGAGCCTGGGAGCTCTCTGGCTAACTAGGGAACCCACTGCTTAAGCCTCAATAAAGC
TTGCCTTGAGTGCTTCAAGTAGTGTGTGCCCGTCTGTTGTGTGACTCTGGTAACTAGAGATCCCTCAGAC
CCTTTTAGTCAGTGTGGAAAATCTCTAGCAGTAGTAGTTCATGTCATCTTATTATTCAGTATTTATAACT
TGCAAAGAAATGAATATCAGAGAGTGAGAGGAACTTGTTTATTGCAGCTTATAATGGTTACAAATAAAGC
AATAGCATCACAAATTTCACAAATAAAGCATTTTTTTCACTGCATTCTAGTTGTGGTTTGTCCAAACTCA
TCAATGTATCTTATCATGTCTGGCTCTAGCTATCCCGCCCCTAACTCCGCCCATCCCGCCCCTAACTCCG
CCCAGTTCCGCCCATTCTCCGCCCCATGGCTGACTAATTTTTTTTATTTATGCAGAGGCCGAGGCCGCCT
CGGCCTCTGAGCTATTCCAGAAGTAGTGAGGAGGCTTTTTTGGAGGCCTAGGGACGTACCCAATTCGCCC
TATAGTGAGTCGTATTACGCGCGCTCACTGGCCGTCGTTTTACAACGTCGTGACTGGGAAAACCCTGGCG
TTACCCAACTTAATCGCCTTGCAGCACATCCCCCTTTCGCCAGCTGGCGTAATAGCGAAGAGGCCCGCAC
CGATCGCCCTTCCCAACAGTTGCGCAGCCTGAATGGCGAATGGG
[124 nt withheld, positions 2495-2618]
C
[91 nt withheld, positions 2620-2710]
A
[49 nt withheld, positions 2712-2760]
CCTTTGACGTTGGAGTCCACGTTCTTT
[37 nt withheld, positions 2788-2824]
ACCCTATCTCGGTCTATTCTTTTGATTTATAAGGGATTTTGCCGATTTCGGCCTATTGGTTAAAAAATGA
GCTGATTTAACAAAAATTTAACGCGAATTTTAACAAAATATTAACGCTTACAATTTAGGTGGCACTTTTC
GGGGAAATGTGCGCGGAACCCCTATTTGTTTATTTTTCTAAATACATTCAAATATGTATCCGCTCATGAG
ACAATAACCCTGATAAATGCTTCAATAATATTGAAAAAGGAAGAGTATGAGTATTCAACATTTCCGTGTC
GCCCTTATTCCCTTTTTTGCGGCATTTTGCCTTCCTGTTTTTGCTCACCCAGAAACGCTGGTGAAAGTAA
AAGATGCTGAAGATCAGTTGGGTGCACGAGTGGGTTACATCGAACTGGATCTCAACAGCGGTAAGATCCT
TGAGAGTTTTCGCCCCGAAGAACGTTTTCCAATGATGAGCACTTTTAAAGTTCTGCTATGTGGCGCGGTA
TTATCCCGTATTGACGCCGGGCAAGAGCAACTCGGTCGCCGCATACACTATTCTCAGAATGACTTGGTTG
AGTACTCACCAGTCACAGAAAAGCATCTTACGGATGGCATGACAGTAAGAGAATTATGCAGTGCTGCCAT
AACCATGAGTGATAACACTGCGGCCAACTTACTTCTGACAACGATCGGAGGACCGAAGGAGCTAACCGCT
TTTTTGCACAACATGGGGGATCATGTAACTCGCCTTGATCGTTGGGAACCGGAGCTGAATGAAGCCATAC
CAAACGACGAGCGTGACACCACGATGCCTGTAGCAATGGCAACAACGTTGCGCAAACTATTAACTGGCGA
ACTACTTACTCTAGCTTCCCGGCAACAATTAATAGACTGGATGGAGGCGGATAAAGTTGCAGGACCACTT
CTGCGCTCGGCCCTTCCGGCTGGCTGGTTTATTGCTGATAAATCTGGAGCCGGTGAGCGTGGGTCTCGCG
GTATCATTGCAGCACTGGGGCCAGATGGTAAGCCCTCCCGTATCGTAGTTATCTACACGACGGGGAGTCA
GGCAACTATGGATGAACGAAATAGACAGATCGCTGAGATAGGTGCCTCACTGATTAAGCATTGGTAACTG
TCAGACCAAGTTTACTCATATATACTTTAGATTGATTTAAAACTTCATTTTTAATTTAAAAGGATCTAGG
TGAAGATCCTTTTTGATAATCTCATGACCAAAATCCCTTAACGTGAGTTTTCGTTCCACTGAGCGTCAGA
CCCCGTAGAAAAGATCAAAGGATCTTCTTGAGATCCTTTTTTTCTGCGCGTAATCTGCTGCTTGCAAACA
AAAAAACCACCGCTACCAGCGGTGGTTTGTTTGCCGGATCAAGAGCTACCAACTCTTTTTCCGAAGGTAA
CTGGCTTCAGCAGAGCGCAGATACCAAATACTGTTCTTCTAGTGTAGCCGTAGTTAGGCCACCACTTCAA
GAACTCTGTAGCACCGCCTACATACCTCGCTCTGCTAATCCTGTTACCAGTGGCTGCTGCCAGTGGCGAT
AAGTCGTGTCTTACCGGGTTGGACTCAAGACGATAGTTACCGGATAAGGCGCAGCGGTCGGGCTGAACGG
GGGGTTCGTGCACACAGCCCAGCTTGGAGCGAACGACCTACACCGAACTGAGATACCTACAGCGTGAGCT
ATGAGAAAGCGCCACGCTTCCCGAAGGGAGAAAGGCGGACAGGTATCCGGTAAGCGGCAGGGTCGGAACA
GGAGAGCGCACGAGGGAGCTTCCAGGGGGAAACGCCTGGTATCTTTATAGTCCTGTCGGGTTTCGCCACC
TCTGACTTGAGCGTCGATTTTTGTGATGCTCGTCAGGGGGGCGGAGCCTATGGAAAAACGCCAGCAACGC
GGCCTTTTTACGGTTCCTGGCCTTTTGCTGGCCTTTTGCTCACATGTTCTTTCCTGCGTTATCCCCTGAT
TCTGTGGATAACCGTATTACCGCCTTTGAGTGAGCTGATACCGCTCGCCGCAGCCGAACGACCGAGCGCA
GCGAGTCAGTGAGCGAGGAAGCGGAAGAGCGCCCAATACGCAAACCGCCTCTCCCCGCGCGTTGGCCGAT
TCATTAATGCAGCTGGCACGACAGGTTTCCCGACTGGAAAGCGGGCAGTGAGCGCAACGCAATTAATGTG
AGTTAGCTCACTCATTAGGCACCCCAGGCTTTACACTTTATGCTTCCGGCTCGTATGTTGTGTGGAATTG
TGAGCGGATAACAATTTCACACAGGAAACAGCTATGACCATGATTACGCCAAGCGCGCAATTAACCCTCA
CTAAAGGGAACAAAAGCTGGAGCTGCAAGCTTAATGTAGTCTTATGCAATACTCTTGTAGTCTTGCAACA
TGGTAACGATGAGTTAGCAACATGCCTTACAAGGAGAGAAAAAGCACCGTGCATGCCGATTGGTGGAAGT
AAGGTGGTACGATCGTGCCTTATTAGGAAGGCAACAGACGGGTCTGACATGGATTGGACGAACCACTGAA
TTGCCGCATTGCAGAGATATTGTATTTAAGTGCCTAGCTCGATACATAAACGGGTCTCTCTGGTTAGACC
AGATCTGAGCCTGGGAGCTCTCTGGCTAACTAGGGAACCCACTGCTTAAGCCTCAATAAAGCTTGCCTTG
AGTGCTTCAAGTAGTGTGTGCCCGTCTGTTGTGTGACTCTGGTAACTAGAGATCCCTCAGACCCTTTTAG
TCAGTGTGGAAAATCTCTAGCAGTGGCGCCCGAACAGGGACTTGAAAGCGAAAGGGAAACCAGAGGAGCT
CTCTCGACGCAGGACTCGGCTTGCTGAAGCGCGCACGGCAAGAGGCGAGGGGCGGCGACTGGTGAGTACG
CCAAAAATTTTGACTAGCGGAGGCTAGAAGGAGAGAGATGGGTGCGAGAGCGTCAGTATTAAGCGGGGGA
GAATTAGATCGCGATGGGAAAAAATTCGGTTAAGGCCAGGGGGAAAGAAAAAATATAAATTAAAACATAT
AGTATGGGCAAGCAGGGAGCTAGAACGATTCGCAGTTAATCCTGGCCTGTTAGAAACATCAGAAGGCTGT
AGACAAATACTGGGACAGCTACAACCATCCCTTCAGACAGGATCAGAAGAACTTAGATCATTATATAATA
CAGTAGCAACCCTCTATTGTGTGCATCAAAGGATAGAGATAAAAGACACCAAGGAAGCTTTAGACAAGAT
AGAGGAAGAGCAAAACAAAAGTAAGACCACCGCACAGCAAGCGGCCGCTGATCTTCAGACCTGGAGGAGG
AGATATGAGGGACAATTGGAGAAGTGAATTATATAAATATAAAGTAGTAAAAATTGAACCATTAGGAGTA
GCACCCACCAAGGCAAAGAGAAGAGTGGTGCAGAGAGAAAAAAGAGCAGTGGGAATAGGAGCTTTGTTCC
TTGGGTTCTTGGGAGCAGCAGGAAGCACTATGGGCGCAGCGTCAATGACGCTGACGGTACAGGCCAGACA
ATTATTGTCTGGTATAGTGCAGCAGCAGAACAATTTGCTGAGGGCTATTGAGGCGCAACAGCATCTGTTG
CAACTCACAGTCTGGGGCATCAAGCAGCTCCAGGCAAGAATCCTGGCTGTGGAAAGATACCTAAAGGATC
AACAGCTCCTGGGGATTTGGGGTTGCTCTGGAAAACTCATTTGCACCACTGCTGTGCCTTGGAATGCTAG
TTGGAGTAATAAATCTCTGGAACAGATTTGGAATCACACGACCTGGATGGAGTGGGACAGAGAAATTAAC
AATTACACAAGCTTAATACACTCCTTAATTGAAGAATCGCAAAACCAGCAAGAAAAGAATGAACAAGAAT
TATTGGAATTAGATAAATGGGCAAGTTTGTGGAATTGGTTTAACATAACAAATTGGCTGTGGTATATAAA
ATTATTCATAATGATAGTAGGAGGCTTGGTAGGTTTAAGAATAGTTTTTGCTGTACTTTCTATAGTGAAT
AGAGTTAGGCAGGGATATTCACCATTATCGTTTCAGACCCACCTCCCAACCCCGAGGGGACCCGACAGGC
CCGAAGGAATAGAAGAAGAAGGTGGAGAGAGAGACAGAGACAGATCCATTCGATTAGTGAACGGATCTCG
ACGGTATCGGTTAACTTTTAAAAGAAAAGGGGGGATTGGGGGGTACAGTGCAGGGGAAAGAATAGTAGAC
ATAATAGCAACAGACATACAAACTAAAGAATTACAAAAACAAATTACAAAAATTCAAAATTTTATCGATC
ACGAGACTAGCCTCGAGAAGCTTGATATCGAATTCCACGGGGTTGGGGTTGCGCCTTTTCCAAGGCAGCC
CTGGGTTTGCGCAGGGACGCGGCTGCTCTGGGCGTGGTTCCGGGAAACGCAGCGGCGCCGACCCTGGGTC
TCGCACATTCTTCACGTCCGTTCGCAGCGTCACCCGGATCTTCGCCGCTACCCTTGTGGGCCCCCCGGCG
ACGCTTCCTGCTCCGCCCCTAAGTCGGGAAGGTTCCTTGCGGTTCGCGGCGTGCCGGACGTGACAAACGG
AAGCCGCACGTCTCACTAGTACCCTCGCAGACGGACAGCGCCAGGGAGCAATGGCAGCGCGCCGACCGCG
ATGGGCTGTGGCCAATAGCGGCTGCTCAGCAGGGCGCGCCGAGAGCAGCGGCCGGGAAGGGGCGGTGCGG
GAGGCGGGGTGTGGGGCGGTAGTGTGGGCCCTGTTCCTGCCCGCGCGGTGTTCCGCATTCTGCAAGCCTC
CGGAGCGCACGTCGGCAGTCGGCTCCCTCGTTGACCGAATCACCGACCTCTCTCCCCAGGGGGATCCACC
GGTTCGTCGACTAGTCCAGTGTGGTGGAATTCTGCAGATATCAACAAGTTTGTACAAAAAAGCTGAACGA
GAAACGTAAAATGATATAAATATCAATATATTAAATTAGATTTTGCATAAAAAACAGACTACATAATACT
GTAAAACACAACATATCCAGTCACTATGGCGGCCGCATTAGGCACCCCAGGCTTTACACTTTATGCTTCC
GGCTCGTATAATGTGTGGATTTTGAGTTAGGATCCGTCGAGATTTTCAGGAGCTAAGGAAGCTAAAATGG
AGAAAAAAATCACTGGATATACCACCGTTGATATATCCCAATGGCATCGTAAAGAACATTTTGAGGCATT
TCAGTCAGTTGCTCAATGTACCTATAACCAGACCGTTCAGCTGGATATTACGGCCTTTTTAAAGACCGTA
AAGAAAAATAAGCACAAGTTTTATCCGGCCTTTATTCACATTCTTGCCCGCCTGATGAATGCTCATCCGG
AATTCCGTATGGCAATGAAAGACGGTGAGCTGGTGATATGGGATAGTGTTCACCCTTGTTACACCGTTTT
CCATGAGCAAACTGAAACGTTTTCATCGCTCTGGAGTGAATACCACGACGATTTCCGGCAGTTTCTACAC
ATATATTCGCAAGATGTGGCGTGTTACGGTGAAAACCTGGCCTATTTCCCTAAAGGGTTTATTGAGAATA
TGTTTTTCGTCTCAGCCAATCCCTGGGTGAGTTTCACCAGTTTTGATTTAAACGTGGCCAATATGGACAA
CTTCTTCGCCCCCGTTTTCACCATGGGCAAATATTATACGCAAGGCGACAAGGTGCTGATGCCGCTGGCG
ATTCAGGTTCATCATGCCGTTTGTGATGGCTTCCATGTCGGCAGAATGCTTAATGAATTACAACAGTACT
GCGATGAGTGGCAGGGCGGGGCGTAAAGATCTGGATCCGGCTTACTAAAAGCCAGATAACAGTATGCGTA
TTTGCGCGCTGATTTTTGCGGTATAAGAATATATACTGATATGTATACCCGAAGTATGTCAAAAAGAGGT
ATGCTATGAAGCAGCGTATTACAGTGACAGTTGACAGCGACAGCTATCAGTTGCTCAAGGCATATATGAT
GTCAATATCTCCGGTCTGGTAAGCACAACCATGCAGAATGAAGCCCGTCGTCTGCGTGCCGAACGCTGGA
AAGCGGAAAATCAGGAAGGGATGGCTGAGGTCGCCCGGTTTATTGAAATGAACGGCTCTTTTGCTGACGA
GAACAGGGGCTGGTGAAATGCAGTTTAAGGTTTACACCTATAAAAGAGAGAGCCGTTATCGTCTGTTTGT
GGATGTACAGAGTGATATTATTGACACGCCCGGGCGACGGATGGTGATCCCCCTGGCCAGTGCACGTCTG
CTGTCAGATAAAGTCTCCCGTGAACTTTACCCGGTGGTGCATATCGGGGATGAAAGCTGGCGCATGATGA
CCACCGATATGGCCAGTGTGCCGGTCTCCGTTATCGGGGAAGAAGTGGCTGATCTCAGCCACCGCGAAAA
TGACATCAAAAACGCCATTAACCTGATGTTCTGGGGAATATAAATGTCAGGCTCCCTTATACACAGCCAG
TCTGCAGGTCGACCATAGTGACTGGATATGTTGTGTTTTACAGTATTATGTAGTCTGTTTTTTATGCAAA
ATCTAATTTAATATATTGATATTTATATCATTTTACGTTTCTCGTTCAGCTTTCTTGTACAAAGTGGTTG
ATATCCAGCACAGTGGCGGCCGCTCGACAATCAACCTCTGGATTACAAAATTTGTGAAAGATTGACTGGT
ATTCTTAACTATGTTGCTCCTTTTACGCTATGTGGATACGCTGCTTTAATGCCTTTGTATCATGCTATTG
CTTCCCGTATGGCTTTCATTTTCTCCTCCTTGTATAAATCCTGGTTGCTGTCTCTTTATGAGGAGTTGTG
GCCCGTTGTCAGGCAACGTGGCGTGGTGTGCACTGTGTTTGCTGACGCAACCCCCACTGGTTGGGGCATT
GCCACCACCTGTCAGCTCCTTTCCGGGACTTTCGCTTTCCCCCTCCCTATTGCCACGGCGGAACTCATCG
CCGCCTGCCTTGCCCGCTGCTGGACAGGGGCTCGGCTGTTGGGCACTGACAATTCCGTGGTGTTGTCGGG
GAAGCTGACGTCCTTTCCATGGCTGCTCGCCTGTGTTGCCACCTGGATTCTGCGCGGGACGTCCTTCTGC
TACGTCCCTTCGGCCCTCAATCCAGCGGACCTTCCTTCCCGCGGCCTGCTGCCGGCTCTGCGGCCTCTTC
CGCGTCTTCGCCTTCGCCCTCAGACGAGTCGGATCTCCCTTTGGGCCGCCTCCCCGCCTGGAATTCTGCA
GATATCCGGACTAGTGATCTCTCGAGGTTAACGAATTCTACCGGGTAGGGGAGGCGCTTTTCCCAAGGCA
GTCTGGAGCATGCGCTTTAGCAGCCCCGCTGGGCACTTGGCGCTACACAAGTGGCCTCTGGCCTCGCACA
CATTCCACATCCACCGGTAGGCGCCAACCGGCTCCGTTCTTTGGTGGCCCCTTCGCGCCACCTTCTACTC
CTCCCCTAGTCAGGAAGTTCCCCCCCGCCCCGCAGCTCGCGTCGTGCAGGACGTGACAAATG
