>Addgene plasmid #19066 | pLenti PGK Hygro DEST (w530-1) | addgene partial sequence | sequence record 100419 | Hygro-internal-F 5'-GCGCCGATGGTTTCTACAAA-3'
GGAAGTGCTTGACATTGGGGAATTCAGCGAGAGCCTGACCTATTGCATCTCCCGCCGTGCACAGGGTGTC
ACGTTGCAAGACCTGCCTGAAACCGAACTGCCCGCTGTTCTGCAGCCGGTCGCGGAGGCCATGGATGCGA
TCGCTGCGGCCGATCTTAGCCAGACGAGCGGGTTCGGCCCATTCGGACCGCAAGGAATCGGTCAATACAC
TACATGGCGTGATTTCATATGCGCGATTGCTGATCCCCATGTGTATCACTGGCAAACTGTGATGGACGAC
ACCGTCAGTGCGTCCGTCGCGCAGGCTCTCGATGAGCTGATGCTTTGGGCCGAGGACTGCCCCGAAGTCC
GGCACCTCGTGCACGCGGATTTCGGCTCCAACAATGTCCTGACGGACAATGGCCGCATAACAGCGGTCAT
TGACTGGAGCGAGGCGATGTTCGGGGATTCCCAATACGAGGTCGCCAACATCTTCTTCTGGAGGCCGTGG
TTGGCTTGTATGGAGCAGCAGACGCGCTACTTCGAGCGGAGGCATCCGGAGCTTGCAGGATCGCCGCGGC
TCCGGGCGTATATGCTCCGCATTGGTCTTGACCAACTCTATCAGAGCTTGGTTGACGGCAATTTCGATGA
TGCAGCTTGGGCGCAGGGTCGATGCGACGCAATCGTCCGATCCGGAGCCGGGACTGTCGGGCGTACACAA
ATCGCCCGCAGAAGCGCGGCCGTCTGGACCGATGGCTGTGTAGAAGTACTCGCCGATAGTGGAAA
